>Addgene plasmid #108199 | pS3GG | addgene full sequence | sequence record 208652 | Addgene NGS Result
TAATACGACTCACTATAGGGGAATTGTGAGCGGATAACAATTCCCCTCTAGAAATAATTTTGTTTAACTT
TAAGAAGGAGATATACCATGGGCAGCAGCCATCATCATCATCATCACAGCAGCGGCCTGGTGCCGCGCGG
CAGCCATATGATCTACCTGAAATCTTTCGAACGTAACATCCGCCTGATCAATATGAAAGTGGTTTACGAT
GATGTTCGTGTGCTGAAAGATATTATCCAGGCGCTGGCCCGCCTGGTTGATGAAGCCGTGCTGAAATTCA
AACAGGATAGCGTTGAACTGGTGGCACTGGATCGTGCGCATATTAGCCTGATCTCTGTTAACCTGCCGCG
CGAAATGTTCAAAGAATACGATGTGAACGATGAATTTAAATTCGGTTTCAACACCCAGTACCTGATGAAA
ATCCTGAAAGTTGCAAAACGTAAAGAAGCCATTGAAATCGCAAGTGAAAGCCCGGATAGTGTGATTATCA
ACATTATCGGCAGCACCAATCGTGAATTTAACGTTCGCAATCTGGAAGTGTCTGAACAGGAAATTCCGGA
AATCAACCTGCAGTTCGATATTAGTGCGACGATCAGCTCTGATGGTTTTAAAAGTGCCATCAGCGAAGTT
TCTACCGTGACGGATAATGTGGTTGTGGAAGGTCACGAAGATCGCATTCTGATCAAAGCAGAAGGCGAAA
GCGAAGTTGAAGTGGAATTTTCTAAAGATACCGGCGGTCTGCAGGATCTGGAATTTAGTAAAGAAAGCAA
AAATTCTTACAGTGCGGAATACCTGGATGATGTTCTGTCTCTGACGAAACTGAGTGATTACGTGAAAATC
AGCTTCGGCAACCAGAAACCGCTGCAGCTGTTTTTCAATATGGAAGGCGGTGGCAAAGTTACGTACCTGC
TGGCGCCGAAAGTGGGAGTGAGACCGGATCCGAATTCGAGCTCCGTCGACAAGCTTGCGGCCGCACTCGA
GCACCACCACCACCACCACTGAGATCCGGCTGCTAACAAAGCCCGAAAGGAAGCTGAGTTGGCTGCTGCC
ACCGCTGAGCAATAACTAGCATAACCCCTTGGGGCCTCTAAACGGGTCTTGAGGGGTTTTTTGCTGAAAG
GAGGAACTATATCCGGATTGGCGAATGGG
[124 nt withheld, positions 1150-1273]
C
[91 nt withheld, positions 1275-1365]
A
[49 nt withheld, positions 1367-1415]
CCTTTGACGTTGGAGTCCACGTTCTTT
[37 nt withheld, positions 1443-1479]
ACCCTATCTCGGTCTATTCTTTTGATTTATAAGGGATTTTGCCGATTTCGGCCTATTGGTTAAAAAATGA
GCTGATTTAACAAAAATTTAACGCGAATTTTAACAAAATATTAACGCTTACAATTTAGGTGGCACTTTTC
GGGGAAATGTGCGCGGAACCCCTATTTGTTTATTTTTCTAAATACATTCAAATATGTATCCGCTCATGAA
TTAATTCTTAGAAAAACTCATCGAGCATCAAATGAAACTGCAATTTATTCATATCAGGATTATCAATACC
ATATTTTTGAAAAAGCCGTTTCTGTAATGAAGGAGAAAACTCACCGAGGCAGTTCCATAGGATGGCAAGA
TCCTGGTATCGGTCTGCGATTCCGACTCGTCCAACATCAATACAACCTATTAATTTCCCCTCGTCAAAAA
TAAGGTTATCAAGTGAGAAATCACCATGAGTGACGACTGAATCCGGTGAGAATGGCAAAAGTTTATGCAT
TTCTTTCCAGACTTGTTCAACAGGCCAGCCATTACGCTCGTCATCAAAATCACTCGCATCAACCAAACCG
TTATTCATTCGTGATTGCGCCTGAGCGAGACGAAATACGCGATCGCTGTTAAAAGGACAATTACAAACAG
GAATCGAATGCAACCGGCGCAGGAACACTGCCAGCGCATCAACAATATTTTCACCTGAATCAGGATATTC
TTCTAATACCTGGAATGCTGTTTTCCCGGGGATCGCAGTGGTGAGTAACCATGCATCATCAGGAGTACGG
ATAAAATGCTTGATGGTCGGAAGAGGCATAAATTCCGTCAGCCAGTTTAGTCTGACCATCTCATCTGTAA
CATCATTGGCAACGCTACCTTTGCCATGTTTCAGAAACAACTCTGGCGCATCGGGCTTCCCATACAATCG
ATAGATTGTCGCACCTGATTGCCCGACATTATCGCGAGCCCATTTATACCCATATAAATCAGCATCCATG
TTGGAATTTAATCGCGGCCTAGAGCAAGACGTTTCCCGTTGAATATGGCTCATAACACCCCTTGTATTAC
TGTTTATGTAAGCAGACAGTTTTATTGTTCATGACCAAAATCCCTTAACGTGAGTTTTCGTTCCACTGAG
CGTCAGACCCCGTAGAAAAGATCAAAGGATCTTCTTGAGATCCTTTTTTTCTGCGCGTAATCTGCTGCTT
GCAAACAAAAAAACCACCGCTACCAGCGGTGGTTTGTTTGCCGGATCAAGAGCTACCAACTCTTTTTCCG
AAGGTAACTGGCTTCAGCAGAGCGCAGATACCAAATACTGTCCTTCTAGTGTAGCCGTAGTTAGGCCACC
ACTTCAAGAACTCTGTAGCACCGCCTACATACCTCGCTCTGCTAATCCTGTTACCAGTGGCTGCTGCCAG
TGGCGATAAGTCGTGTCTTACCGGGTTGGACTCAAGACGATAGTTACCGGATAAGGCGCAGCGGTCGGGC
TGAACGGGGGGTTCGTGCACACAGCCCAGCTTGGAGCGAACGACCTACACCGAACTGAGATACCTACAGC
GTGAGCTATGAGAAAGCGCCACGCTTCCCGAAGGGAGAAAGGCGGACAGGTATCCGGTAAGCGGCAGGGT
CGGAACAGGAGAGCGCACGAGGGAGCTTCCAGGGGGAAACGCCTGGTATCTTTATAGTCCTGTCGGGTTT
CGCCACCTCTGACTTGAGCGTCGATTTTTGTGATGCTCGTCAGGGGGGCGGAGCCTATGGAAAAACGCCA
GCAACGCGGCCTTTTTACGGTTCCTGGCCTTTTGCTGGCCTTTTGCTCACATGTTCTTTCCTGCGTTATC
CCCTGATTCTGTGGATAACCGTATTACCGCCTTTGAGTGAGCTGATACCGCTCGCCGCAGCCGAACGACC
GAGCGCAGCGAGTCAGTGAGCGAGGAAGCGGAAGAGCGCCTGATGCGGTATTTTCTCCTTACGCATCTGT
GCGGTATTTCACACCGCAATGGTGCACTCTCAGTACAATCTGCTCTGATGCCGCATAGTTAAGCCAGTAT
ACACTCCGCTATCGCTACGTGACTGGGTCATGGCTGCGCCCCGACACCCGCCAACACCCGCTGACGCGCC
CTGACGGGCTTGTCTGCTCCCGGCATCCGCTTACAGACAAGCTGTGACCGTCTCCGGGAGCTGCATGTGT
CAGAGGTTTTCACCGTCATCACCGAAACGCGCGAGGCAGCTGCGGTAAAGCTCATCAGCGTGGTCGTGAA
GCGATTCACAGATGTCTGCCTGTTCATCCGCGTCCAGCTCGTTGAGTTTCTCCAGAAGCGTTAATGTCTG
GCTTCTGATAAAGCGGGCCATGTTAAGGGCGGTTTTTTCCTGTTTGGTCACTGATGCCTCCGTGTAAGGG
GGATTTCTGTTCATGGGGGTAATGATACCGATGAAACGAGAGAGGATGCTCACGATACGGGTTACTGATG
ATGAACATGCCCGGTTACTGGAACGTTGTGAGGGTAAACAACTGGCGGTATGGATGCGGCGGGACCAGAG
AAAAATCACTCAGGGTCAATGCCAGCGCTTCGTTAATACAGATGTAGGTGTTCCACAGGGTAGCCAGCAG
CATCCTGCGATGCAGATCCGGAACATAATGGTGCAGGGCGCTGACTTCCGCGTTTCCAGACTTTACGAAA
CACGGAAACCGAAGACCATTCATGTTGTTGCTCAGGTCGCAGACGTTTTGCAGCAGCAGTCGCTTCACGT
TCGCTCGCGTATCGGTGATTCATTCTGCTAACCAGTAAGGCAACCCCGCCAGCCTAGCCGGGTCCTCAAC
GACAGGAGCACGATCATGCGCACCCGTGGGGCCGCCATGCCGGCGATAATGGCCTGCTTCTCGCCGAAAC
GTTTGGTGGCGGGACCAGTGACGAAGGCTTGAGCGAGGGCGTGCAAGATTCCGAATACCGCAAGCGACAG
GCCGATCATCGTCGCGCTCCAGCGAAAGCGGTCCTCGCCGAAAATGACCCAGAGCGCTGCCGGCACCTGT
CCTACGAGTTGCATGATAAAGAAGACAGTCATAAGTGCGGCGACGATAGTCATGCCCCGCGCCCACCGGA
AGGAGCTGACTGGGTTGAAGGCTCTCAAGGGCATCGGTCGAGATCCCGGTGCCTAATGAGTGAGCTAACT
TACATTAATTGCGTTGCGCTCACTGCCCGCTTTCCAGTCGGGAAACCTGTCGTGCCAGCTGCATTAATGA
ATCGGCCAACGCGCGGGGAGAGGCGGTTTGCGTATTGGGCGCCAGGGTGGTTTTTCTTTTCACCAGTGAG
ACGGGCAACAGCTGATTGCCCTTCACCGCCTGGCCCTGAGAGAGTTGCAGCAAGCGGTCCACGCTGGTTT
GCCCCAGCAGGCGAAAATCCTGTTTGATGGTGGTTAACGGCGGGATATAACATGAGCTGTCTTCGGTATC
GTCGTATCCCACTACCGAGATATCCGCACCAACGCGCAGCCCGGACTCGGTAATGGCGCGCATTGCGCCC
AGCGCCATCTGATCGTTGGCAACCAGCATCGCAGTGGGAACGATGCCCTCATTCAGCATTTGCATGGTTT
GTTGAAAACCGGACATGGCACTCCAGTCGCCTTCCCGTTCCGCTATCGGCTGAATTTGATTGCGAGTGAG
ATATTTATGCCAGCCAGCCAGACGCAGACGCGCCGAGACAGAACTTAATGGGCCCGCTAACAGCGCGATT
TGCTGGTGACCCAATGCGACCAGATGCTCCACGCCCAGTCGCGTACCGTCTTCATGGGAGAAAATAATAC
TGTTGATGGGTGTCTGGTCAGAGACATCAAGAAATAACGCCGGAACATTAGTGCAGGCAGCTTCCACAGC
AATGGCATCCTGGTCATCCAGCGGATAGTTAATGATCAGCCCACTGACGCGTTGCGCGAGAAGATTGTGC
ACCGCCGCTTTACAGGCTTCGACGCCGCTTCGTTCTACCATCGACACCACCACGCTGGCACCCAGTTGAT
CGGCGCGAGATTTAATCGCCGCGACAATTTGCGACGGCGCGTGCAGGGCCAGACTGGAGGTGGCAACGCC
AATCAGCAACGACTGTTTGCCCGCCAGTTGTTGTGCCACGCGGTTGGGAATGTAATTCAGCTCCGCCATC
GCCGCTTCCACTTTTTCCCGCGTTTTCGCAGAAACGTGGCTGGCCTGGTTCACCACGCGGGAAACGGTCT
GATAAGAGACACCGGCATACTCTGCGACATCGTATAACGTTACTGGTTTCACATTCACCACCCTGAATTG
ACTCTCTTCCGGGCGCTATCATGCCATACCGCGAAAGGTTTTGCGCCATTCGATGGTGTCCGGGATCTCG
ACGCTCTCCCTTATGCGACTCCTGCATTAGGAAGCAGCCCAGTAGTAGGTTGAGGCCGTTGAGCACCGCC
GCCGCAAGGAATGGTGCATGCAAGGAGATGGCGCCCAACAGTCCCCCGGCCACGGGGCCTGCCACCATAC
CCACGCCGAAACAAGCGCTCATGAGCCCGAAGTGGCGAGCCCGATCTTCCCCATCGGTGATGTCGGCGAT
ATAGGCGCCAGCAACCGCACCTGTGGCGCCGGTGATGCCGGCCACGATGCGTCCGGCGTAGAGGATCGAG
ATCTCGATCCCGCGAAAT
Features (pLannotate 1.2.2; 21 found; start..end, strand, type, name):
      1..19      +  promoter       T7 promoter: promoter for bacteriophage T7 RNA polymerase
     20..44      +  protein_bind   lac operator: The lac repressor binds to the lac operator to inhibit transcription in E. coli. This inhibition can be relieved by adding lactose or isopropyl-β-D-thiogalactopyranoside (IPTG). lac repressor encoded by lacI
     59..81      +  RBS            RBS: efficient ribosome binding site from bacteriophage T7 gene 10 (Olins and Rangwala, 1989)
    100..116     +  CDS            capTEV™ (fragment): composite tag for in vivo biotinylation, TEV protease cleavage, and 6xHis tagging
    127..144     +  CDS            thrombin site: thrombin recognition and cleavage site
    193..924     +  CDS            pcn3: PCNA3_SACS2 - Also known as pcnA-1. Experimental evidence at protein level: Swiss-Prot protein existence level 1. One of the sliding clamp subunits that acts as a moving platform for DNA processing. Responsible for tethering the catalytic subunit of DNA polymerase to DNA during high-speed replication. DNA polymerase I, DNA ligase and the flap endonuclease may be constitutively associated with the PCNA heterotrimer forming a scanning complex able to couple DNA synthesis and Okazaki fragment maturation. Heterotrimer stimulates the Holliday junction resolvase Hjc. From Saccharolobus solfataricus
    982..999     +  CDS            9xHis (fragment): 9xHis affinity tag
   1009..1058    +  CDS            SET1 (fragment): solubility-enhancement tag derived from T7 phage gene 10B
   1066..1113    +  terminator     T7 terminator: transcription terminator for bacteriophage T7 RNA polymerase
   1150..1578    +  rep_origin     f1 ori (sequence partly withheld): f1 bacteriophage origin of replication; arrow indicates direction of (+) strand synthesis
   1631..1688    +  promoter       AmpR promoter (fragment): bla
   1697..2512    -  CDS            KanR: aminoglycoside phosphotransferase; aph(3')-Ia; confers resistance to kanamycin in bacteria or G418 (Geneticin®) in eukaryotes
   2634..3222    +  rep_origin     ori: high-copy-number ColE1/pMB1/pBR322/pUC origin of replication
   3408..3547    -  misc_feature   bom: basis of mobility region from pBR322
   3649..3840    -  CDS            rop: Rop protein, which maintains plasmids at low copy number; rop
   3857..4237    +  CDS            YPB1_ECOLX: Protein predicted: Swiss-Prot protein existence level 4. From Escherichia coli.
   4309..4600    -  CDS            TcR (fragment): tetracycline efflux protein; tet; confers resistance to tetracycline
   4615..4636    -  protein_bind   CAP binding site: CAP binding activates transcription in the presence of cAMP. E. coli catabolite activator protein
   4649..5731    -  CDS            lacI: lac repressor; lacI; The lac repressor binds to the lac operator to inhibit transcription in E. coli. This inhibition can be relieved by adding lactose or isopropyl-β-D-thiogalactopyranoside (IPTG).
   5732..5809    -  promoter       lacI promoter: lacI
   5817..6096    -  CDS            TcR (fragment): tetracycline efflux protein; tet; confers resistance to tetracycline
