[The description below was written by a language model from this plasmid's Addgene catalogue record and pLannotate feature annotations shown in this document.]
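Description:
pS3GG is a bacterial expression plasmid built on the pET-28b(+) backbone for producing PCNA3 from the archaeon Sulfolobus (Saccharolobus) solfataricus P2 in E. coli. The roughly 6.1 kb plasmid carries a kanamycin resistance gene (aph(3')-Ia) for selection and replicates from a pBR322-type ColE1 origin. The accompanying rop gene and bom region keep it at low copy number, in line with the catalogue entry. An f1 origin is also present, which in principle allows single-stranded DNA production. Short matches to a tetracycline resistance gene, an AmpR promoter and a predicted E. coli protein appear in the annotation. These look like backbone remnants rather than functional elements.

The approximately 790 bp insert is listed as synthetic and was cloned between the NdeI and BamHI sites. It sits downstream of a T7 promoter with an adjacent lac operator and the T7 gene 10 ribosome binding site, and a T7 terminator closes the expression unit. The plasmid-encoded lacI repressor keeps transcription off until IPTG is added in a host that supplies T7 RNA polymerase. The annotated pcn3 coding sequence is preceded by the backbone's N-terminal His6 tag and a thrombin cleavage site. A second His-tag sequence lies downstream, and the record lists it as a C-terminal tag. Whether that tag is actually translated in frame with PCNA3 cannot be confirmed from the feature table.

PCNA3 is one subunit of the heterotrimeric archaeal sliding clamp. The associated publication concerns artificial multienzyme complexes assembled on heterotrimeric PCNA-type scaffolds, so this construct probably supplies purified PCNA3 for that work. The record does not explain the "GG" in the name.
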