Addgene plasmid #108199: pS3GG
Purpose: S. solfataricus PCNA3
Depositing lab: Teruyuki Nagamune. Depositing organization: The University of Tokyo. Publication: A Stable Artificial Multienzymatic Complex Using a Heterotrimeric Protein From Metallosphaera sedula. Iwata F, Hirakawa H, Nagamune T. Biotechnol J. 2018 Nov;13(11):e1700662. doi: 10.1002/biot.201700662. Epub 2018 Apr 30. PubMed 29663675.
Backbone
  Vector backbone: pET-28b(+)
  Backbone manufacturer: Merck Millipore
  Backbone size w/o insert (bp): 5330
  Total vector size (bp): 6121
  Vector type: Bacterial Expression
Growth in bacteria
  Bacterial resistance: Kanamycin, 50 μg/mL
  Growth temperature: 37°C
  Growth strain: DH5alpha
  Growth instructions: Supplement with 1% glucose is recommended to suppress leaky expression.
  Copy number: Low Copy
Gene/Insert
  Gene/Insert name: S. solfataricus PCNA3 (alt name: ssoPCNA3)
  Species: Synthetic; Sulfolobus solfataricus P2
  Insert size (bp): 790
  Promoter: T7 promoter
  Tag / fusion protein: His6 tag (N terminal on backbone); His6 tag (C terminal on backbone)
  Cloning method: Restriction Enzyme; 5′ cloning site NdeI (not destroyed); 3′ cloning site BamHI (not destroyed)
  Sequencing primers: 5′ T7; 3′ T7 Terminal
Terms and licenses: Academic/Nonprofit Terms; Industry Terms: Not Available to Industry
How to cite: pS3GG was a gift from Teruyuki Nagamune (Addgene plasmid # 108199 ; http://n2t.net/addgene:108199 ; RRID:Addgene_108199)
